LOCUS       Exported 9215 bp ds-DNA circular SYN 12-MAY-2021
DEFINITION  Express SARS-CoV spike protein with C9 tag at C-terminal in
            mammalian cells.
ACCESSION   .
VERSION     .
KEYWORDS    pcDNA3.1-SARS-Spike
SOURCE      synthetic DNA construct
  ORGANISM  synthetic DNA construct
REFERENCE   1 (bases 1 to 9215)
  AUTHORS   Shang J, Ye G, Shi K, Wan Y, Luo C, Aihara H, Geng Q, Auerbach A, Li
            F
  TITLE     Structural basis of receptor recognition by SARS-CoV-2.
  JOURNAL   Nature. 2020 Mar 30. pii: 10.1038/s41586-020-2179-y. doi:
            10.1038/s41586-020-2179-y.
  PUBMED    32225175
REFERENCE   2 (bases 1 to 9215)
  AUTHORS   .
  TITLE     Direct Submission
  JOURNAL   Exported May 12, 2021 from SnapGene Server 1.1.58
            http://www.snapgene.com
FEATURES             Location/Qualifiers
     source          1..9215
                     /organism="synthetic DNA construct"
                     /mol_type="other DNA"
     enhancer        149..528
                     /label=CMV enhancer
                     /note="human cytomegalovirus immediate early enhancer"
     promoter        529..732
                     /label=CMV promoter
                     /note="human cytomegalovirus (CMV) immediate early
                     promoter"
     primer_bind     683..703
                     /label=CMV-F
                     /note="Human CMV immediate early promoter, forward primer"
     primer_bind     777..796
                     /label=T7
                     /note="T7 promoter, forward primer"
     promoter        777..795
                     /label=T7 promoter
                     /note="promoter for bacteriophage T7 RNA polymerase"
     primer_bind     complement(4722..4739)
                     /label=BGH-rev
                     /note="Bovine growth hormone terminator, reverse primer.
                     Also called BGH reverse"
     polyA_signal    4728..4952
                     /label=bGH poly(A) signal
                     /note="bovine growth hormone polyadenylation signal"
     rep_origin      4998..5426
                     /direction=RIGHT
                     /label=f1 ori
                     /note="f1 bacteriophage origin of replication; arrow
                     indicates direction of (+) strand synthesis"
     primer_bind     complement(5085..5104)
                     /label=F1ori-R
                     /note="F1 origin, reverse primer"
     primer_bind     5295..5316
                     /label=F1ori-F
                     /note="F1 origin, forward primer"
     primer_bind     complement(5435..5455)
                     /label=pBABE 3'
                     /note="SV40 enhancer, reverse primer for pBABE vectors"
     promoter        5440..5769
                     /label=SV40 promoter
                     /note="SV40 enhancer and early promoter"
     rep_origin      5620..5755
                     /label=SV40 ori
                     /note="SV40 origin of replication"
     primer_bind     5682..5701
                     /label=SV40pro-F
                     /note="SV40 promoter/origin, forward primer"
     primer_bind     complement(5890..5909)
                     /label=Neo-R
                     /note="Neomycin resistance gene, reverse primer"
     primer_bind     6498..6517
                     /label=Neo-F
                     /note="Neomycin resistance gene, forward primer"
     polyA_signal    6802..6923
                     /label=SV40 poly(A) signal
                     /note="SV40 polyadenylation signal"
     primer_bind     complement(6839..6858)
                     /label=SV40pA-R
                     /note="SV40 polyA, reverse primer"
     primer_bind     6893..6912
                     /label=EBV-rev
                     /note="SV40 polyA terminator, reverse primer"
     primer_bind     complement(6972..6988)
                     /label=M13 rev
                     /note="common sequencing primer, one of multiple similar
                     variants"
     primer_bind     complement(6972..6988)
                     /label=M13 Reverse
                     /note="In lacZ gene. Also called M13-rev"
     primer_bind     complement(6985..7007)
                     /label=M13/pUC Reverse
                     /note="In lacZ gene"
     protein_bind    6996..7012
                     /label=lac operator
                     /bound_moiety="lac repressor encoded by lacI"
                     /note="The lac repressor binds to the lac operator to
                     inhibit transcription in E. coli. This inhibition can be
                     relieved by adding lactose or
                     isopropyl-beta-D-thiogalactopyranoside (IPTG)."
     promoter        complement(7020..7050)
                     /label=lac promoter
                     /note="promoter for the E. coli lac operon"
     protein_bind    7065..7086
                     /label=CAP binding site
                     /bound_moiety="E. coli catabolite activator protein"
                     /note="CAP binding activates transcription in the presence
                     of cAMP."
     primer_bind     complement(7203..7220)
                     /label=L4440
                     /note="L4440 vector, forward primer"
     rep_origin      complement(7374..7962)
                     /direction=LEFT
                     /label=ori
                     /note="high-copy-number ColE1/pMB1/pBR322/pUC origin of
                     replication"
     primer_bind     complement(7454..7473)
                     /label=pBR322ori-F
                     /note="pBR322 origin, forward primer"
     CDS             complement(8133..8993)
                     /codon_start=1
                     /gene="bla"
                     /product="beta-lactamase"
                     /label=AmpR
                     /note="confers resistance to ampicillin, carbenicillin, and
                     related antibiotics"
                     /translation="MSIQHFRVALIPFFAAFCLPVFAHPETLVKVKDAEDQLGARVGYI
                     ELDLNSGKILESFRPEERFPMMSTFKVLLCGAVLSRIDAGQEQLGRRIHYSQNDLVEYS
                     PVTEKHLTDGMTVRELCSAAITMSDNTAANLLLTTIGGPKELTAFLHNMGDHVTRLDRW
                     EPELNEAIPNDERDTTMPVAMATTLRKLLTGELLTLASRQQLIDWMEADKVAGPLLRSA
                     LPAGWFIADKSGAGERGSRGIIAALGPDGKPSRIVVIYTTGSQATMDERNRQIAEIGAS
                     LIKHW"
     primer_bind     8756..8775
                     /label=Amp-R
                     /note="Ampicillin resistance gene, reverse primer"
     promoter        complement(8994..9098)
                     /gene="bla"
                     /label=AmpR promoter
     primer_bind     complement(9173..9192)
                     /label=pRS-marker
                     /note="pRS vectors, use to sequence yeast selectable
                     marker"
ORIGIN
        1 cctgcttgtg tgttggaggt cgctgagtag tgcgcgagca aaatttaagc tacaacaagg
       61 caaggcttga ccgacaattg catgaagaat ctgcttaggg ttaggcgttt tgcgctgctt
      121 cgcgatgtac gggccagata tacgcgttga cattgattat tgactagtta ttaatagtaa
      181 tcaattacgg ggtcattagt tcatagccca tatatggagt tccgcgttac ataacttacg
      241 gtaaatggcc cgcctggctg accgcccaac gacccccgcc cattgacgtc aataatgacg
      301 tatgttccca tagtaacgcc aatagggact ttccattgac gtcaatgggt ggagtattta
      361 cggtaaactg cccacttggc agtacatcaa gtgtatcata tgccaagtac gccccctatt
      421 gacgtcaatg acggtaaatg gcccgcctgg cattatgccc agtacatgac cttatgggac
      481 tttcctactt ggcagtacat ctacgtatta gtcatcgcta ttaccatggt gatgcggttt
      541 tggcagtaca tcaatgggcg tggatagcgg tttgactcac ggggatttcc aagtctccac
      601 cccattgacg tcaatgggag tttgttttgg caccaaaatc aacgggactt tccaaaatgt
      661 cgtaacaact ccgccccatt gacgcaaatg ggcggtaggc gtgtacggtg ggaggtctat
      721 ataagcagag ctctctggct aactagagaa cccactgctt actggcttat cgaaattaat
      781 acgactcact atagggagac ccaagctggc tagcgtttaa acgggccctc tagaaaccat
      841 gcccatgggg tctctgcaac cgctggccac cttgtacctg ctggggatgc tggtcgcttc
      901 cgtgctagcc agcggcagcg acctggaccg ctgcaccacg ttcgatgacg tgcaggcgcc
      961 caactacacc cagcacacct ccagcatgcg cggcgtgtac tatcccgacg agatcttccg
     1021 cagcgacacc ctgtacctca cccaggacct gttcctgccc ttctactcca acgtgaccgg
     1081 cttccacacc atcaaccaca ccttcggcaa ccccgtgatc ccgttcaagg acggcatcta
     1141 cttcgccgcg accgagaaga gcaacgtggt ccgcggctgg gtgttcggga gcaccatgaa
     1201 taacaagtcc cagagcgtga tcattatcaa taactccacc aacgtcgtga tccgcgcctg
     1261 caacttcgag ctgtgtgaca acccgttctt tgccgtgagc aagcccatgg gcacccagac
     1321 gcacaccatg atcttcgaca acgccttcaa ctgcaccttc gagtacatca gcgacgcctt
     1381 ctccctggac gtgagcgaga agtccggaaa cttcaagcac ctgcgcgagt tcgtgttcaa
     1441 gaacaaagac ggcttcctgt acgtgtacaa gggctaccag cccatcgacg tcgtgcgcga
     1501 cctgcccagc ggcttcaaca ccctgaagcc catcttcaag ctgcccctcg gcattaacat
     1561 caccaacttc cgcgccatcc tgaccgcctt cagccctgcc caggacatct ggggcaccag
     1621 cgccgcggcc tacttcgtcg gctacctgaa gcccacgacc ttcatgctga agtacgacga
     1681 gaacggcacg atcaccgatg ccgtggactg cagccagaac ccgctcgccg agctgaagtg
     1741 cagcgtgaag tccttcgaga tcgacaaggg catctaccag accagcaact tccgcgtggt
     1801 acccagcggc gacgtggtcc gcttcccgaa catcaccaac ctgtgtccct tcggcgaggt
     1861 gttcaacgcc accaagttcc cgagcgtgta cgcctgggag cgcaagaaga tcagcaactg
     1921 cgtggccgac tacagcgtgc tgtacaactc caccttcttt agcaccttca agtgctacgg
     1981 cgtgagcgcc accaagctca acgacctgtg cttcagcaac gtgtacgccg acagcttcgt
     2041 ggtcaagggc gacgatgtgc gccagatcgc gcccggccag accggcgtga tcgccgacta
     2101 caactacaag ctgcccgatg acttcatggg ctgcgtgctg gcctggaaca cccgcaacat
     2161 cgacgccacg agcaccggca actacaacta caagtatcgc tacctgcgcc acggcaagct
     2221 gcggcccttc gagcgcgaca tctccaacgt gcccttcagc ccggacggca agccctgcac
     2281 gccgcccgcc ctgaactgct actggccgct gaacgactat ggcttctaca ctacgaccgg
     2341 tatcggctac cagccctacc gcgtggtcgt gctgagcttc gagctcctga acgcgcccgc
     2401 caccgtgtgc ggcccgaagc tgagcaccga cctgatcaag aaccagtgcg tgaacttcaa
     2461 tttcaacggc ctgaccggca ccggcgtgct gacgcccagc tccaagcgct tccagccctt
     2521 ccagcagttc ggccgcgacg tcagcgactt caccgacagc gtgcgcgacc cgaagaccag
     2581 cgagatcctg gacatctctc cctgctcctt cggcggtgtc agcgtgatca cgcccggcac
     2641 caacgccagc tccgaggtgg ccgtcctgta ccaggacgtg aactgcaccg acgtcagcac
     2701 cgccatccac gcggaccagc tgacgcccgc ctggcgcatc tacagcaccg gcaacaacgt
     2761 gttccagacc caggccggct gcctgatcgg cgccgagcac gtcgacacca gctacgagtg
     2821 cgacatcccg attggcgccg ggatctgcgc cagctaccac accgtgagcc tgctccgctc
     2881 caccagccag aagtccatcg tggcctacac catgagcctg ggcgccgaca gcagcatcgc
     2941 ctacagcaac aacaccatcg ccatcccgac caacttctcc atcagcatca cgaccgaggt
     3001 gatgcccgtg agcatggcca agaccagcgt ggactgcaac atgtacatct gcggcgacag
     3061 caccgagtgc gccaacctgc tcctgcagta cggctccttc tgcacccagc tgaaccgcgc
     3121 cctgagcggc atcgccgccg agcaggaccg caacacccgc gaggtgttcg cccaggtgaa
     3181 gcagatgtac aagacgccca ccctgaagta cttcggcggc ttcaacttca gccagatcct
     3241 gcccgacccg ctgaagccca ccaagcgcag cttcatcgag gacctgctct tcaacaaggt
     3301 gacgctggcc gacgccggct tcatgaagca gtacggcgag tgcctgggcg acatcaacgc
     3361 ccgcgacctg atctgcgccc agaagttcaa cggcctgacc gtgctcccgc cgctgctgac
     3421 cgacgacatg atcgccgcgt acaccgccgc gctggtgagc ggcaccgcca cggccggctg
     3481 gaccttcggc gccggcgcgg ccctgcagat cccgttcgcc atgcagatgg cctaccgctt
     3541 caacggcatc ggcgtgaccc agaacgtgct gtacgagaac cagaagcaga tcgccaacca
     3601 gttcaacaag gccatcagcc agatccagga gagcctgacc acgaccagca cggccctggg
     3661 caagctgcag gacgtggtca accagaacgc ccaggccctg aacaccctgg tgaagcagct
     3721 gtccagcaac ttcggcgcca tcagctccgt gctgaacgat atcctgagcc gcctggacaa
     3781 ggtggaggcc gaggtgcaga tcgatcgcct gatcaccggc cgcctgcaga gcctgcagac
     3841 ctacgtgacc cagcagctga tccgcgccgc ggagatccgc gccagcgcga acctggccgc
     3901 caccaagatg tccgagtgcg tgctgggcca gagcaagcgc gtggacttct gcggcaaggg
     3961 ctaccacctg atgagcttcc cgcaggccgc gccgcacggc gtggtcttcc tgcacgtgac
     4021 ctacgtgccc agccaggagc gcaacttcac cacggcgccc gccatctgcc acgagggcaa
     4081 ggcctacttc ccgcgcgagg gcgtgttcgt gttcaacggc accagctggt tcatcaccca
     4141 gcgcaacttc ttcagcccgc aaatcatcac cacggacaac accttcgtga gcggcaactg
     4201 cgacgtcgtg atcggcatca tcaacaacac cgtgtacgac ccgctgcagc ccgagctgga
     4261 ctccttcaag gaggagctgg acaagtactt caagaaccac accagcccgg acgtggacct
     4321 gggcgacatc agcggcatca acgccagcgt cgtgaacatc cagaaggaga tcgaccgcct
     4381 gaacgaggtg gccaagaacc tgaacgagag cctgatcgac ctccaggagc tgggcaagta
     4441 cgagcagtac atcaagtggc cttggtatgt gtggctgggc ttcatcgccg ggctgatcgc
     4501 catcgtgatg gtgaccatcc tgctctgctg catgaccagc tgctgctcct gcctgaaggg
     4561 cgcctgcagc tgcggcagct gctgcaagtt cgacgaggac gacagcgagc ccgtgctgaa
     4621 gggcgtgaag ctgcactaca cgggcggcac cgagaccagc caggtggcgc ccgcctagga
     4681 tccgagctcg gtaccaagct taagtttaaa ccgctgatca gcctcgactg tgccttctag
     4741 ttgccagcca tctgttgttt gcccctcccc cgtgccttcc ttgaccctgg aaggtgccac
     4801 tcccactgtc ctttcctaat aaaatgagga aattgcatcg cattgtctga gtaggtgtca
     4861 ttctattctg gggggtgggg tggggcagga cagcaagggg gaggattggg aagacaatag
     4921 caggcatgct ggggatgcgg tgggctctat ggcttctgag gcggaaagaa ccagctgggg
     4981 ctctaggggg tatccccnnn nnnnnnnnnn nnnnnnnnnn nnnnnnnnnn nnnnnnnnnn
     5041 nnnnnnnnnn nnnnnnnnnn nnnnnnnnnn nnnnnnnnnn nnnnnnnnnn nnnnnnnnnn
     5101 nnnnnnnnnn nnnnnnnnnn ncnnnnnnnn nnnnnnnnnn nnnnnnnnnn nnnnnnnnnn
     5161 nnnnnnnnnn nnnnnnnnnn nnnnnnnnnn nnnnnnnnnn nnnnnnnnnn nnnannnnnn
     5221 nnnnnnnnnn nnnnnnnnnn nnnnnnnnnn nnnnnnnnnn nnncctttga cgttggagtc
     5281 cacgttcttt aatagtggac tcttgttcca aactggaaca acactcaacc ctatctcggt
     5341 ctattctttt gatttataag ggattttgcc gatttcggcc tattggttaa aaaatgagct
     5401 gatttaacaa aaatttaacg cgaattaatt ctgtggaatg tgtgtcagtt agggtgtgga
     5461 aagtccccag gctccccagc aggcagaagt atgcaaagca tgcatctcaa ttagtcagca
     5521 accaggtgtg gaaagtcccc aggctcccca gcaggcagaa gtatgcaaag catgcatctc
     5581 aattagtcag caaccatagt cccgccccta actccgccca tcccgcccct aactccgccc
     5641 agttccgccc attctccgcc ccatggctga ctaatttttt ttatttatgc agaggccgag
     5701 gccgcctctg cctctgagct attccagaag tagtgaggag gcttttttgg aggcctaggc
     5761 ttttgcaaaa agctcccggg agcttgtata tccattttcg gatctgatca agagacagga
     5821 tgaggatcgt ttcgcatgat tgaacaagat ggattgcacg caggttctcc ggccgcttgg
     5881 gtggagaggc tattcggcta tgactgggca acagacaatc ggctgctctg atgccgccgt
     5941 gttccggctg tcagcgcagg ggcgcccggt tctttttgtc aagaccgacc tgtccggtgc
     6001 cctgaatgaa ctgcaggacg aggcagcgcg gctatcgtgg ctggccacga cgggcgttcc
     6061 ttgcgcagct gtgctcgacg ttgtcactga agcgggaagg gactggctgc tattgggcga
     6121 agtgccgggg caggatctcc tgtcatctca ccttgctcct gccgagaaag tatccatcat
     6181 ggctgatgca atgcggcggc tgcatacgct tgatccggct acctgcccat tcgaccacca
     6241 agcgaaacat cgcatcgagc gagcacgtac tcggatggaa gccggtcttg tcgatcagga
     6301 tgatctggac gaagagcatc aggggctcgc gccagccgaa ctgttcgcca ggctcaaggc
     6361 gcgcatgccc gacggcgagg atctcgtcgt gacccatggc gatgcctgct tgccgaatat
     6421 catggtggaa aatggccgct tttctggatt catcgactgt ggccggctgg gtgtggcgga
     6481 ccgctatcag gacatagcgt tggctacccg tgatattgct gaagagcttg gcggcgaatg
     6541 ggctgaccgc ttcctcgtgc tttacggtat cgccgctccc gattcgcagc gcatcgcctt
     6601 ctatcgcctt cttgacgagt tcttctgagc gggactctgg ggttcgaaat gaccgaccaa
     6661 gcgacgccca acctgccatc acgagatttc gattccaccg ccgccttcta tgaaaggttg
     6721 ggcttcggaa tcgttttccg ggacgccggc tggatgatcc tccagcgcgg ggatctcatg
     6781 ctggagttct tcgcccaccc caacttgttt attgcagctt ataatggtta caaataaagc
     6841 aatagcatca caaatttcac aaataaagca tttttttcac tgcattctag ttgtggtttg
     6901 tccaaactca tcaatgtatc ttatcatgtc tgtataccgt cgacctctag ctagagcttg
     6961 gcgtaatcat ggtcatagct gtttcctgtg tgaaattgtt atccgctcac aattccacac
     7021 aacatacgag ccggaagcat aaagtgtaaa gcctggggtg cctaatgagt gagctaactc
     7081 acattaattg cgttgcgctc actgcccgct ttccagtcgg gaaacctgtc gtgccagctg
     7141 cattaatgaa tcggccaacg cgcggggaga ggcggtttgc gtattgggcg ctcttccgct
     7201 tcctcgctca ctgactcgct gcgctcggtc gttcggctgc ggcgagcggt atcagctcac
     7261 tcaaaggcgg taatacggtt atccacagaa tcaggggata acgcaggaaa gaacatgtga
     7321 gcaaaaggcc agcaaaaggc caggaaccgt aaaaaggccg cgttgctggc gtttttccat
     7381 aggctccgcc cccctgacga gcatcacaaa aatcgacgct caagtcagag gtggcgaaac
     7441 ccgacaggac tataaagata ccaggcgttt ccccctggaa gctccctcgt gcgctctcct
     7501 gttccgaccc tgccgcttac cggatacctg tccgcctttc tcccttcggg aagcgtggcg
     7561 ctttctcata gctcacgctg taggtatctc agttcggtgt aggtcgttcg ctccaagctg
     7621 ggctgtgtgc acgaaccccc cgttcagccc gaccgctgcg ccttatccgg taactatcgt
     7681 cttgagtcca acccggtaag acacgactta tcgccactgg cagcagccac tggtaacagg
     7741 attagcagag cgaggtatgt aggcggtgct acagagttct tgaagtggtg gcctaactac
     7801 ggctacacta gaagaacagt atttggtatc tgcgctctgc tgaagccagt taccttcgga
     7861 aaaagagttg gtagctcttg atccggcaaa caaaccaccg ctggtagcgg tggttttttt
     7921 gtttgcaagc agcagattac gcgcagaaaa aaaggatctc aagaagatcc tttgatcttt
     7981 tctacggggt ctgacgctca gtggaacgaa aactcacgtt aagggatttt ggtcatgaga
     8041 ttatcaaaaa ggatcttcac ctagatcctt ttaaattaaa aatgaagttt taaatcaatc
     8101 taaagtatat atgagtaaac ttggtctgac agttaccaat gcttaatcag tgaggcacct
     8161 atctcagcga tctgtctatt tcgttcatcc atagttgcct gactccccgt cgtgtagata
     8221 actacgatac gggagggctt accatctggc cccagtgctg caatgatacc gcgagaccca
     8281 cgctcaccgg ctccagattt atcagcaata aaccagccag ccggaagggc cgagcgcaga
     8341 agtggtcctg caactttatc cgcctccatc cagtctatta attgttgccg ggaagctaga
     8401 gtaagtagtt cgccagttaa tagtttgcgc aacgttgttg ccattgctac aggcatcgtg
     8461 gtgtcacgct cgtcgtttgg tatggcttca ttcagctccg gttcccaacg atcaaggcga
     8521 gttacatgat cccccatgtt gtgcaaaaaa gcggttagct ccttcggtcc tccgatcgtt
     8581 gtcagaagta agttggccgc agtgttatca ctcatggtta tggcagcact gcataattct
     8641 cttactgtca tgccatccgt aagatgcttt tctgtgactg gtgagtactc aaccaagtca
     8701 ttctgagaat agtgtatgcg gcgaccgagt tgctcttgcc cggcgtcaat acgggataat
     8761 accgcgccac atagcagaac tttaaaagtg ctcatcattg gaaaacgttc ttcggggcga
     8821 aaactctcaa ggatcttacc gctgttgaga tccagttcga tgtaacccac tcgtgcaccc
     8881 aactgatctt cagcatcttt tactttcacc agcgtttctg ggtgagcaaa aacaggaagg
     8941 caaaatgccg caaaaaaggg aataagggcg acacggaaat gttgaatact catactcttc
     9001 ctttttcaat attattgaag catttatcag ggttattgtc tcatgagcgg atacatattt
     9061 gaatgtattt agaaaaataa acaaataggg gttccgcgca catttccccg aaaagtgcca
     9121 cctgacgtcg acggatcggg agatctcccg atcccctatg gtgcactctc agtacaatct
     9181 gctctgatgc cgcatagtta agccagtatc tgctc
//
