[The description below was written by a language model from this plasmid's Addgene catalogue record and the feature table of its GenBank file.]
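Description:
pcDNA3.1-SARS-Spike is a mammalian expression plasmid built on the pcDNA3.1 backbone that carries a synthetic coding sequence for the SARS-CoV spike (S) glycoprotein. It is propagated in E. coli as a high-copy plasmid through a ColE1/pUC-type origin and selected with ampicillin via the beta-lactamase gene. An f1 origin is also present, which allows single-stranded DNA production. The catalogue gives a total size of about 9.3 kb, and the held sequence record is 9,215 bp.

The roughly 3.8 kb spike insert was cloned between XbaI and BamHI sites. It lies downstream of the human cytomegalovirus immediate-early enhancer and promoter and upstream of the bovine growth hormone polyadenylation signal, an arrangement that gives strong constitutive transcription in transfected mammalian cells. A T7 promoter between the CMV promoter and the insert serves as a sequencing primer site and could support in vitro transcription. According to the catalogue, the insert carries an N-terminal CD5 signal peptide, which directs the protein into the secretory pathway, and a C-terminal C9 tag, a short rhodopsin-derived epitope used for antibody detection or capture. The feature table does not annotate the spike reading frame or these fusions; that region appears as an unannotated gap.

The backbone also contains an SV40 early promoter/origin and an SV40 poly(A) signal flanking a region with neomycin-resistance primer sites. This is consistent with the standard pcDNA3.1 neomycin cassette for G418 selection, although no resistance CDS is annotated there. The SV40 origin permits episomal replication in cells expressing large T antigen. The stated purpose is expression of tagged SARS-CoV spike in mammalian cells, and the plasmid was deposited with a study of coronavirus receptor recognition.
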