Addgene plasmid #145031: pcDNA3.1-SARS-Spike
Purpose: Express SARS-CoV spike protein with C9 tag at C-terminal in mammalian cells
Depositing lab: Fang Li. Depositing organization: University of Minnesota. Publication: Structural basis of receptor recognition by SARS-CoV-2. Shang J, Ye G, Shi K, Wan Y, Luo C, Aihara H, Geng Q, Auerbach A, Li F. Nature. 2020 Mar 30. pii: 10.1038/s41586-020-2179-y. doi: 10.1038/s41586-020-2179-y. PubMed 32225175.
Backbone
  Vector backbone: pcDNA3.1
  Backbone size w/o insert (bp): 5500
  Total vector size (bp): 9300
  Vector type: Mammalian Expression
Growth in bacteria
  Bacterial resistance: Ampicillin, 100 μg/mL
  Growth temperature: 37°C
  Growth strain: DH5alpha
  Copy number: High Copy
Gene/Insert
  Gene/Insert name: SARS-CoV Spike
  Species: Synthetic
  Insert size (bp): 3840
  Promoter: CMV
  Tag / fusion protein: C9 (C terminal on insert); CD5 signal peptide (N terminal on insert)
  Entrez Gene: S (a.k.a. sars2, E2)
  Cloning method: Restriction Enzyme; 5′ cloning site XbaI (not destroyed); 3′ cloning site BamHI (not destroyed)
  Sequencing primers: 5′ T7-F; 3′ BGH-R
Terms and licenses: Academic/Nonprofit Terms; Industry Terms
Depositor comments: Please note that immediate availability of this material is restricted to U.S. customers only. For international customers, an export license is required. If you are interested in obtaining this plasmid, please contact
How to cite: pcDNA3.1-SARS-Spike was a gift from Fang Li (Addgene plasmid # 145031 ; http://n2t.net/addgene:145031 ; RRID:Addgene_145031)
