>Addgene plasmid #145031 | pcDNA3.1-SARS-Spike | addgene partial sequence | sequence record 291742 | Neo-F 5'-CGTTGGCTACCCGTGATATT-3'
CTGACCGCTTCCTCGTGCTTTANGGTATCGCCGCTCCCGATTCGCAGCGCATCGCCTTCTATCGCCTTCT
TGACGAGTTCTTCTGAGCGGGACTCTGGGGTTCGAAATGACCGACCAAGCGACGCCCAACCTGCCATCAC
GAGATTTCGATTCCACCGCCGCCTTCTATGAAAGGTTGGGCTTCGGAATCGTTTTCCGGGACGCCGGCTG
GATGATCCTCCAGCGCGGGGATCTCATGCTGGAGTTCTTCGCCCACCCCAACTTGTTTATTGCAGCTTAT
AATGGTTACAAATAAAGCAATAGCATCACAAATTTCACAAATAAAGCATTTTTTTCACTGCATTCTAGTT
GTGGTTTGTCCAAACTCATCAATGTATCTTATCATGTCTGTATACCGTCGACCTCTAGCTAGAGCTTGGC
GTAATCATGGTCATAGCTGTTTCCTGTGTGAAATTGTTATCCGCTCACAATTCCACACAACATACGAGCC
GGAAGCATAAAGTGTAAAGCCTGGGGTGCCTAATGAGTGAGCTAACTCACATTAATTGCGTTGCGCTCAC
TGCCCGCTTTCCAGTCGGGAAACCTGTCGTGCCAGCTGCATTAATGAATCGGCCAACGCGCGGGGAGAGG
CGGTTTGCGTATTGGGCGCTCTTCCGCTTCCTCGCTCACTGACTCGCTGCGCTCGGTCGTTCGGCTGCGG
CGAGCGGTATCAGCTCACTCNAAGGCGGTAATACGGTTATCCACAGAATCNGGGGATAACGCNNAAAGAA
CATGTGAGCAAAANNNCAGCAAAAGGNCANGAACCGTAAAAANNCGCGTTGCTGGCGTTTTTCCATNNCT
CCGCCCCCCTGACGAGCATCACAAAAATCGACGCTCAAGTCANAGTGGCGAAACCCGACAGGACTATAAA
GATACCAGGCGTTTCCCCCTGNAGCTCCCTCGTGCGCTCTCTGTTCCGACCCTGCCGCTTACCNGATACC
TGTCGCTT
