>Addgene plasmid #145031 | pcDNA3.1-SARS-Spike | addgene partial sequence | sequence record 291743 | T7 5'-TAATACGACTCACTATAGGG-3'
TCTAGAACCATGCCCATGGGGTCTCTGCAACCGCTGGCCACCTTGTACCTGCTGGGGATGCTGGTCGCTT
CCGTGCTAGCCAGCGGCAGCGACCTGGACCGCTGCACCACGTTCGATGACGTGCAGGCGCCCAACTACAC
CCAGCACACCTCCAGCATGCGCGGCGTGTACTATCCCGACGAGATCTTCCGCAGCGACACCCTGTACCTC
ACCCAGGACCTGTTCCTGCCCTTCTACTCCAACGTGACCGGCTTCCACACCATCAACCACACCTTCGGCA
ACCCCGTGATCCCGTTCAAGGACGGCATCTACTTCGCCGCGACCGAGAAGAGCAACGTGGTCCGCGGCTG
GGTGTTCGGGAGCACCATGAATAACAAGTCCCAGAGCGTGATCATTATCAATAACTCCACCAACGTCGTG
ATCCGCGCCTGCAACTTCGAGCTGTGTGACAACCCGTTCTTTGCCGTGAGCAAGCCCATGGGCACCCAGA
CGCACACCATGATCTTCGACAACGCCTTCAACTGCACCTTCGAGTACATCAGCGACGCCTTCTCCCTGGA
CGTGAGCGAGAAGTCCGGAAACTTCAAGCACCTGCGCGAGTTCGTGTTCAAGAACAAAGACGGCTTCCTG
TACGTGTACAAGGGCTACCAGCCCATCGACGTCGTGCGCGACCTGCCCAGCGGCTTCAACACCCTGAAGC
CCATCTTCAAGCTGCCCC
