>Addgene plasmid #145031 | pcDNA3.1-SARS-Spike | addgene partial sequence | sequence record 291744 | BGH-rev 5'-TAGAAGGCACAGTCGAGG-3'
CTTGGTACCGAGCTCGGATCCTAGGCGGGCGCCACCTGGCTGGTCTCGGTGCCGCCCGTGTAGTGCAGCT
TCACGCCCTTCAGCACGGGCTCGCTGTCGTCCTCGTCGAACTTGCAGCAGCTGCCGCAGCTGCAGGCGCC
CTTCAGGCAGGAGCAGCAGCTGGTCATGCAGCAGAGCAGGATGGTCACCATCACGATGGCGATCAGCCCG
GCGATGAAGCCCAGCCACACATACCAAGGCCACTTGATGTACTGCTCGTACTTGCCCAGCTCCTGGAGGT
CGATCAGGCTCTCGTTCAGGTTCTTGGCCACCTCGTTCAGGCGGTCGATCTCCTTCTGGATGTTCACGAC
GCTGGCGTTGATGCCGCTGATGTCGCCCAGGTCCACGTCCGGGCTGGTGTGGTTCTTGAAGTACTTGTCC
AGCTCCTCCTTGAAGGAGTCCAGCTCGGGCTGCAGCGGGTCGTACACGGTGTTGTTGATGATGCCGATCA
CGACGTCGCAGTTGCCGCTCACGAAGGTGTTGTCCGTGGTGATGATTTGCGGGCTGAAGAAGTTGCGCTG
GGTGATGAACCAGCTGGTGCCGTTGAACACGAACACGCCCTCGCGCGGGAAGTAGGCCTTGCCCTCGTGG
CAGATGGCGGGCGCCGTGGTGAAGTTGCGCTCCTGGCTGGGCACGTAGGTCACGTGCAGGAAGACCACGC
CGTGCGGCGCGGCCTGCGGGAAGCTC
